>Addgene plasmid #123081 | pDONR223 GABARAP G116A | addgene full sequence | sequence record 244471 | Addgene NGS Result
TTCTTTCCTGCGTTATCCCCTGATTCTGTGGATAACCGTATTACCGCCTTTGAGTGAGCTGATACCGCTC
GCCGCAGCCGAACGACCGAGCGCAGCGAGTCAGTGAGCGAGGAAGCGGAAGAGCGCCCAATACGCAAACC
GCCTCTCCCCGCGCGTTGGCCGATTCATTAATGCAGCTGGCACGACAGGTTTCCCGACTGGAAAGCGGGC
AGTGAGCGCAACGCAATTAATACGCGTACCGCTAGCCAGGAAGAGTTTGTAGAAACGCAAAAAGGCCATC
CGTCAGGATGGCCTTCTGCTTAGTTTGATGCCTGGCAGTTTATGGCGGGCGTCCTGCCCGCCACCCTCCG
GGCCGTTGCTTCACAACGTTCAAATCCGCTCCCGGCGGATTTGTCCTACTCAGGAGAGCGTTCACCGACA
AACAACAGATAAAACGAAAGGCCCAGTCTTCCGACTGAGCCTTTCGTTTTATTTGATGCCTGGCAGTTCC
CTACTCTCGCGTTAACGCTAGCATGGATGTTTTCCCAGTCACGACGTTGTAAAACGACGGCCAGTCTTAA
GCTCGGGCCCCAAATAATGATTTTATTTTGACTGATAGTGACCTGTTCGTTGCAACAAATTGATGAGCAA
TGCTTTTTTATAATGCCAACTTTGTACAAAAAAGCAGGCTTAATGAAGTTCGTGTACAAAGAAGAGCATC
CGTTCGAGAAGCGCCGCTCTGAGGGCGAGAAGATCCGAAAGAAATACCCGGACCGGGTGCCGGTGATAGT
AGAAAAGGCTCCCAAAGCTCGGATAGGAGACCTGGACAAAAAGAAATACCTGGTGCCTTCTGATCTCACA
GTTGGTCAGTTCTACTTCTTGATCCGGAAGCGAATTCATCTCCGAGCTGAGGATGCCTTGTTTTTCTTTG
TCAACAATGTCATTCCACCCACCAGTGCCACAATGGGTCAGCTGTACCAGGAACACCATGAAGAAGACTT
CTTTCTCTACATTGCCTACAGTGACGAAAGTGTCTACGCTCTGTAATACCCAGCTTTCTTGTACAAAGTT
GGCATTATAAGAAAGCATTGCTTATCAATTTGTTGCAACGAACAGGTCACTATCAGTCAAAATAAAATCA
TTATTTGCCATCCAGCTGATATCCCCTATAGTGAGTCGTATTACATGGTCATAGCTGTTTCCTGGCAGCT
CTGGCCCGTGTCTCAAAATCTCTGATGTTACATTGCACAAGATAAAAATATATCATCATGCCTCCTCTAG
ACCAGCCAGGACAGAAATGCCTCGACTTCGCTGCTACCCAAGGTTGCCGGGTGACGCACACCGTGGAAAC
GGATGAAGGCACGAACCCAGTGGACATAAGCCTGTTCGGTTCGTAAGCTGTAATGCAAGTAGCGTATGCG
CTCACGCAACTGGTCCAGAACCTTGACCGAACGCAGCGGTGGTAACGGCGCAGTGGCGGTTTTCATGGCT
TGTTATGACTGTTTTTTTGGGGTACAGTCTATGCCTCGGGCATCCAAGCAGCAAGCGCGTTACGCCGTGG
GTCGATGTTTGATGTTATGGAGCAGCAACGATGTTACGCAGCAGGGCAGTCGCCCTAAAACAAAGTTAAA
CATTATGAGGGAAGCGGTGATCGCCGAAGTATCGACTCAACTATCAGAGGTAGTTGGCGTCATCGAGCGC
CATCTCGAACCGACGTTGCTGGCCGTACATTTGTACGGCTCCGCAGTGGATGGCGGCCTGAAGCCACACA
GTGATATTGATTTGCTGGTTACGGTGACCGTAAGGCTTGATGAAACAACGCGGCGAGCTTTGATCAACGA
CCTTTTGGAAACTTCGGCTTCCCCTGGAGAGAGCGAGATTCTCCGCGCTGTAGAAGTCACCATTGTTGTG
CACGACGACATCATTCCGTGGCGTTATCCAGCTAAGCGCGAACTGCAATTTGGAGAATGGCAGCGCAATG
ACATTCTTGCAGGTATCTTCGAGCCAGCCACGATCGACATTGATCTGGCTATCTTGCTGACAAAAGCAAG
AGAACATAGCGTTGCCTTGGTAGGTCCAGCGGCGGAGGAACTCTTTGATCCGGTTCCTGAACAGGATCTA
TTTGAGGCGCTAAATGAAACCTTAACGCTATGGAACTCGCCGCCCGACTGGGCTGGCGATGAGCGAAATG
TAGTGCTTACGTTGTCCCGCATTTGGTACAGCGCAGTAACCGGCAAAATCGCGCCGAAGGATGTCGCTGC
CGACTGGGCAATGGAGCGCCTGCCGGCCCAGTATCAGCCCGTCATACTTGAAGCTAGACAGGCTTATCTT
GGACAAGAAGAAGATCGCTTGGCCTCGCGCGCAGATCAGTTGGAAGAATTTGTCCACTACGTGAAAGGCG
AGATCACCAAGGTAGTCGGCAAATAACCCTCGAGCCACCCATGACCAAAATCCCTTAACGTGAGTTACGC
GTCGTTCCACTGAGCGTCAGACCCCGTAGAAAAGATCAAAGGATCTTCTTGAGATCCTTTTTTTCTGCGC
GTAATCTGCTGCTTGCAAACAAAAAAACCACCGCTACCAGCGGTGGTTTGTTTGCCGGATCAAGAGCTAC
CAACTCTTTTTCCGAAGGTAACTGGCTTCAGCAGAGCGCAGATACCAAATACTGTTCTTCTAGTGTAGCC
GTAGTTAGGCCACCACTTCAAGAACTCTGTAGCACCGCCTACATACCTCGCTCTGCTAATCCTGTTACCA
GTGGCTGCTGCCAGTGGCGATAAGTCGTGTCTTACCGGGTTGGACTCAAGACGATAGTTACCGGATAAGG
CGCAGCGGTCGGGCTGAACGGGGGGTTCGTGCACACAGCCCAGCTTGGAGCGAACGACCTACACCGAACT
GAGATACCTACAGCGTGAGCTATGAGAAAGCGCCACGCTTCCCGAAGGGAGAAAGGCGGACAGGTATCCG
GTAAGCGGCAGGGTCGGAACAGGAGAGCGCACGAGGGAGCTTCCAGGGGGAAACGCCTGGTATCTTTATA
GTCCTGTCGGGTTTCGCCACCTCTGACTTGAGCGTCGATTTTTGTGATGCTCGTCAGGGGGGCGGAGCCT
ATGGAAAAACGCCAGCAACGCGGCCTTTTTACGGTTCCTGGCCTTTTGCTGGCCTTTTGCTCACATG
Features (pLannotate 1.2.2; 13 found; start..end, strand, type, name):
      1..121     +  rep_origin     RSF ori (fragment): Plasmids containing the RSF 1030 origin of replication can be propagated in E. coli cells that contain additional plasmids with compatible origins.
    123..215     +  CDS            lacI (fragment): lac repressor; lacI; The lac repressor binds to the lac operator to inhibit transcription in E. coli. This inhibition can be relieved by adding lactose or isopropyl-β-D-thiogalactopyranoside (IPTG).
    270..297     -  terminator     rrnB T2 terminator: transcription terminator T2 from the E. coli rrnB gene
    429..472     +  terminator     rrnB T1 terminator: Escherichia coli rrnB; transcription terminator T1 from the E. coli rrnB gene
    519..555     -  CDS            lacZα (fragment): LacZα fragment of β-galactosidase; lacZ fragment
    571..670     +  protein_bind   attL1: mutant version of attL; recombination site for the Gateway® LR reaction LR Clonase™
    673..1023    +  CDS            GABARAP: GBRAP_HUMAN - Also known as FLC3B. Experimental evidence at protein level: Swiss-Prot protein existence level 1. Ubiquitin-like modifier that plays a role in intracellular transport of GABA(A) receptors and its interaction with the cytoskeleton (PubMed:9892355). Involved in autophagy: while LC3s are involved in elongation of the phagophore membrane, the GABARAP/GATE-16 subfamily is essential for a later stage in autophagosome maturation (PubMed:15169837, PubMed:20562859, PubMed:22948227). Through its interaction with the reticulophagy receptor TEX264, participates in the remodeling of subdomai
   1028..1127    -  protein_bind   attL2: mutant version of attL; recombination site for the Gateway® LR reaction LR Clonase™
   1145..1163    -  promoter       T7 promoter: promoter for bacteriophage T7 RNA polymerase
   1353..1376    +  promoter       Pc promoter (fragment): intI1 (promoter lies within the coding sequence); class 1 integron promoter
   1552..1608    +  CDS            GmR (fragment): gentamycin acetyltransferase; aacC1; confers resistance to gentamycin
   1615..2406    +  CDS            SmR: aminoglycoside adenylyltransferase (Murphy, 1985); aadA; confers resistance to spectinomycin and streptomycin
   2499..3087    +  rep_origin     ori: high-copy-number ColE1/pMB1/pBR322/pUC origin of replication
