[The description below was written by a language model from this plasmid's Addgene catalogue record and pLannotate feature annotations shown in this document.]
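Description:
pDONR223 GABARAP G116A is a Gateway entry clone built on the pDONR223 backbone and carrying the coding sequence of human GABARAP (gamma-aminobutyric acid receptor-associated protein, also known as ATG8A) with a glycine-to-alanine substitution at position 116. The sequenced plasmid is about 3.1 kb. It is maintained in E. coli at high copy through a ColE1/pUC-type origin and is selected with spectinomycin via the aadA (SmR) aminoglycoside adenylyltransferase gene, which sits downstream of a class 1 integron Pc promoter fragment. The annotation also picks up short fragments of an RSF origin, lacI, lacZα and a gentamicin resistance gene; these appear to be backbone remnants rather than functional elements.

The GABARAP open reading frame is flanked by attL1 and attL2, the recombination sites used in the Gateway LR reaction, so the insert can be transferred directionally into any attR-containing destination vector to generate expression constructs. As an entry clone it has no eukaryotic promoter driving the insert. rrnB T1 and T2 terminators lie upstream of the cassette to insulate it from read-through transcription, and a T7 promoter sits just beyond attL2, oriented back toward the insert. M13 forward and reverse primer sites are listed for sequencing.

GABARAP is a ubiquitin-like ATG8-family modifier involved in autophagosome maturation. Glycine 116 is the C-terminal residue exposed by ATG4 protease cleavage and required for lipid conjugation, so the G116A change is generally used to give a processing- and lipidation-defective form. This fits the associated study of ATG4 isoform redundancy in LC3/GABARAP processing, although the record itself does not state the mutation's functional effect.
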