Addgene plasmid #123081: pDONR223 GABARAP G116A
Purpose: Gateway entry clone encoding human GABARAP G116A
Depositing lab: Robin Ketteler. Depositing organization: University College London. Publication: Redundancy of human ATG4 protease isoforms in autophagy and LC3/GABARAP processing revealed in cells. Agrotis A, Pengo N, Burden JJ, Ketteler R. Autophagy. 2019 Jan 21. doi: 10.1080/15548627.2019.1569925. PubMed 30661429.
Backbone
  Vector backbone: pDONR223
  Backbone size w/o insert (bp): 2793
  Vector type: Gateway Entry Vector / Entry clone
Growth in bacteria
  Bacterial resistance: Spectinomycin, 50 μg/mL
  Growth temperature: 37°C
  Growth strain: DH5alpha
  Copy number: High Copy
Gene/Insert
  Gene/Insert name: Gamma-aminobutyric acid receptor-associated protein
  Species: H. sapiens (human)
  Mutation: Glycine 116 to Alanine
  GenBank ID: NM_007278.1
  Entrez Gene: GABARAP (a.k.a. ATG8A, GABARAP-a, MM46)
  Cloning method: Gateway Cloning
  Sequencing primers: 5′ M13 F; 3′ M13 R
Terms and licenses: Academic/Nonprofit Terms; Industry Terms: Not Available to Industry
How to cite: pDONR223 GABARAP G116A was a gift from Robin Ketteler (Addgene plasmid # 123081 ; http://n2t.net/addgene:123081 ; RRID:Addgene_123081)
